Addgene plasmid #172154: pJH462
Purpose: pylBCD variant in pBAD backbone
Depositing lab: Matthew Bennett. Depositing organization: Rice University. Publication: Improved pyrrolysine biosynthesis through phage assisted non-continuous directed evolution of the complete pathway. Ho JML, Miller CA, Smith KA, Mattia JR, Bennett MR. Nat Commun. 2021 Jun 24;12(1):3914. doi: 10.1038/s41467-021-24183-9. PubMed 34168131.
Backbone
  Vector backbone: pBR322
  Vector type: Bacterial Expression
Growth in bacteria
  Bacterial resistance: Ampicillin, 100 μg/mL
  Growth temperature: 37°C
  Growth strain: NEB Stable
  Copy number: High Copy
Gene/Insert
  Gene/Insert name: Para (Sumo-tagged pylBCD); AraC
  Species: Synthetic
  Mutation: SUMO tag fused to N-terminus of PylB
  Cloning method: Gibson Cloning
Terms and licenses: Academic/Nonprofit Terms; Industry Terms: Not Available to Industry
How to cite: pJH462 was a gift from Matthew Bennett (Addgene plasmid # 172154 ; http://n2t.net/addgene:172154 ; RRID:Addgene_172154)
