[The description below was written by a language model from this plasmid's Addgene catalogue record and pLannotate feature annotations shown in this document.]
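Description:
pJH462 is a bacterial expression plasmid of about 7.3 kb that places the pyrrolysine biosynthetic genes pylB, pylC and pylD under arabinose control in a pBAD-style, pBR322-derived backbone. It replicates in E. coli from a ColE1/pMB1-family origin and is selected with ampicillin through the bla β-lactamase gene and its own promoter. The backbone retains the pBR322 bom (basis of mobility) region, but only a short fragment of rop is annotated, which is consistent with the catalogue listing of high copy number.

The payload is an operon driven by the araBAD promoter, with the araC regulator encoded divergently upstream so that transcription is repressed without L-arabinose and induced when it is added. The first open reading frame is a truncated yeast SMT3 (SUMO) tag fused to the N-terminus of PylB, followed by pylC and pylD as separate coding sequences. The feature matches are to the Methanosarcina acetivorans proteins, although the catalogue lists the insert as synthetic. PylB isomerises L-lysine to 3-methylornithine, PylC ligates that product to a second lysine, and PylD oxidises the intermediate so that it cyclises to pyrrolysine. The operon ends in the rrnB region, comprising a 5S rRNA segment and the T1 and T2 terminators.

The record calls this a pylBCD variant and comes from work on improving pyrrolysine biosynthesis by phage-assisted non-continuous directed evolution of the whole pathway. The only change it specifies is the SUMO fusion to PylB, and no other mutations are stated. The plasmid would serve for inducible production of pyrrolysine in E. coli, for example to compare pathway variants.
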