Features (pLannotate 1.2.2; 14 found; start..end, strand, type, name):
     37..64      +  terminator     rrnB T2 terminator: transcription terminator T2 from the E. coli rrnB gene
     83..174     +  promoter       AmpR promoter: bla
    175..1035    +  CDS            AmpR: β-lactamase; bla; confers resistance to ampicillin, carbenicillin, and related antibiotics
   1206..1794    +  rep_origin     ori: high-copy-number ColE1/pMB1/pBR322/pUC origin of replication
   1980..2120    -  misc_feature   bom: basis of mobility region from pBR322
   2222..2262    -  CDS            rop (fragment): Rop protein, which maintains plasmids at low copy number; rop
   2384..3262    -  CDS            araC: L-arabinose regulatory protein; araC
   3289..3573    +  promoter       araBAD promoter: araBAD; promoter of the L-arabinose operon of E. coli; the araC regulatory gene is transcribed in the opposite direction (Guzman et al., 1995)
   3622..3915    +  CDS            SUMO: cleavable ubiquitin-like protein tag; S. cerevisiae SMT3 (truncated)
   3919..4968    +  CDS            pylB: PYLB_METAC - Experimental evidence at protein level: Swiss-Prot protein existence level 1. Catalyzes the isomerization of L-lysine to (2R,3R)-3- methylornithine via a radical-based mechanism (Probable). Is required for the biosynthesis of pyrrolysine. From Methanosarcina acetivorans (strain ATCC 35395 / DSM 2834 / JCM 12185 / C2A).
   4984..6072    +  CDS            pylC: PYLC_METAC - Experimental evidence at protein level: Swiss-Prot protein existence level 1. Likely catalyzes the ATP-dependent ligation between (2R,3R)- 3-methylornithine and L-lysine, leading to (3R)-3-methyl-D-ornithyl-N6- L-lysine. Is required for the biosynthesis of pyrrolysine. From Methanosarcina acetivorans (strain ATCC 35395 / DSM 2834 / JCM 12185 / C2A).
   6150..6926    +  CDS            pylD: PYLD_METAC - Experimental evidence at protein level: Swiss-Prot protein existence level 1. Likely catalyzes the NAD(P)-dependent oxidative deamination of (3R)-3-methyl-D-ornithyl-N6-L-lysine, resulting in the formation of pyrrolysine after spontaneous dehydration and cyclization of the intermediate. Is required for the biosynthesis of pyrrolysine. From Methanosarcina acetivorans (strain ATCC 35395 / DSM 2834 / JCM 12185 / C2A).
   7056..7171    +  ncRNA          5S rRNA: Accession: RF00001 - 5S ribosomal RNA
   7175..7261    +  terminator     rrnB T1 terminator: Escherichia coli rrnB; transcription terminator T1 from the E. coli rrnB gene
>Addgene plasmid #172154 | pJH462 | addgene full sequence | sequence record 338628 | Addgene NGS Result
GACGCCCGCCATAAACTGCCAGGCATCAAATTAAGCAGAAGGCCATCCTGACGGATGGCCTTTTTGCGTT
TCTACAAACTCTTTTGTTTATTTTTCTAAATACATTCAAATATGTATCCGCTCATGAGACAATAACCCTG
ATAAATGCTTCAATAATATTGAAAAAGGAAGAGTATGAGTATTCAACATTTCCGTGTCGCCCTTATTCCC
TTTTTTGCGGCATTTTGCCTTCCTGTTTTTGCTCACCCAGAAACGCTGGTGAAAGTAAAAGATGCTGAAG
ATCAGTTGGGTGCACGAGTGGGTTACATCGAACTGGATCTCAACAGCGGTAAGATCCTTGAGAGTTTTCG
CCCCGAAGAACGTTTTCCAATGATGAGCACTTTTAAAGTTCTGCTATGTGGCGCGGTATTATCCCGTGTT
GACGCCGGGCAAGAGCAACTCGGTCGCCGCATACACTATTCTCAGAATGACTTGGTTGAGTACTCACCAG
TCACAGAAAAGCATCTTACGGATGGCATGACAGTAAGAGAATTATGCAGTGCTGCCATAACCATGAGTGA
TAACACTGCGGCCAACTTACTTCTGACAACGATCGGAGGACCGAAGGAGCTAACCGCTTTTTTGCACAAC
ATGGGGGATCATGTAACTCGCCTTGATCGTTGGGAACCGGAGCTGAATGAAGCCATACCAAACGACGAGC
GTGACACCACGATGCCTGTAGCAATGGCAACAACGTTGCGCAAACTATTAACTGGCGAACTACTTACTCT
AGCTTCCCGGCAACAATTAATAGACTGGATGGAGGCGGATAAAGTTGCAGGACCACTTCTGCGCTCGGCC
CTTCCGGCTGGCTGGTTTATTGCTGATAAATCTGGAGCCGGTGAGCGTGGGTCTCGCGGTATCATTGCAG
CACTGGGGCCAGATGGTAAGCCCTCCCGTATCGTAGTTATCTACACGACGGGGAGTCAGGCAACTATGGA
TGAACGAAATAGACAGATCGCTGAGATAGGTGCCTCACTGATTAAGCATTGGTAACTGTCAGACCAAGTT
TACTCATATATACTTTAGATTGATTTAAAACTTCATTTTTAATTTAAAAGGATCTAGGTGAAGATCCTTT
TTGATAATCTCATGACCAAAATCCCTTAACGTGAGTTTTCGTTCCACTGAGCGTCAGACCCCGTAGAAAA
GATCAAAGGATCTTCTTGAGATCCTTTTTTTCTGCGCGTAATCTGCTGCTTGCAAACAAAAAAACCACCG
CTACCAGCGGTGGTTTGTTTGCCGGATCAAGAGCTACCAACTCTTTTTCCGAAGGTAACTGGCTTCAGCA
GAGCGCAGATACCAAATACTGTCCTTCTAGTGTAGCCGTAGTTAGGCCACCACTTCAAGAACTCTGTAGC
ACCGCCTACATACCTCGCTCTGCTAATCCTGTTACCAGTGGCTGCTGCCAGTGGCGATAAGTCGTGTCTT
ACCGGGTTGGACTCAAGACGATAGTTACCGGATAAGGCGCAGCGGTCGGGCTGAACGGGGGGTTCGTGCA
CACAGCCCAGCTTGGAGCGAACGACCTACACCGAACTGAGATACCTACAGCGTGAGCTATGAGAAAGCGC
CACGCTTCCCGAAGGGAGAAAGGCGGACAGGTATCCGGTAAGCGGCAGGGTCGGAACAGGAGAGCGCACG
AGGGAGCTTCCAGGGGGAAACGCCTGGTATCTTTATAGTCCTGTCGGGTTTCGCCACCTCTGACTTGAGC
GTCGATTTTTGTGATGCTCGTCAGGGGGGCGGAGCCTATGGAAAAACGCCAGCAACGCGGCCTTTTTACG
GTTCCTGGCCTTTTGCTGGCCTTTTGCTCACATGTTCTTTCCTGCGTTATCCCCTGATTCTGTGGATAAC
CGTATTACCGCCTTTGAGTGAGCTGATACCGCTCGCCGCAGCCGAACGACCGAGCGCAGCGAGTCAGTGA
GCGAGGAAGCGGAAGAGCGCCTGATGCGGTATTTTCTCCTTACGCATCTGTGCGGTATTTCACACCGCAT
ATGGTGCACTCTCAGTACAATCTGCTCTGATGCCGCATAGTTAAGCCAGTATACACTCCGCTATCGCTAC
GTGACTGGGTCATGGCTGCGCCCCGACACCCGCCAACACCCGCTGACGCGCCCTGACGGGCTTGTCTGCT
CCCGGCATCCGCTTACAGACAAGCTGTGACCGTCTCCGGGAGCTGCATGTGTCAGAGGTTTTCACCGTCA
TCACCGAAACGCGCGAGGCAGCAGATCAATTCGCGCGCGAAGGCGAAGCGGCATGCATAATGTGCCTGTC
AAATGGACGAAGCAGGGATTCTGCAAACCCTATGCTACTCCGTCAAGCCGTCAATTGTCTGATTCGTTAC
CAATTATGACAACTTGACGGCTACATCATTCACTTTTTCTTCACAACCGGCACGGAACTCGCTCGGGCTG
GCCCCGGTGCATTTTTTAAATACCCGCGAGAAATAGAGTTGATCGTCAAAACCAACATTGCGACCGACGG
TGGCGATAGGCATCCGGGTGGTGCTCAAAAGCAGCTTCGCCTGGCTGATACGTTGGTCCTCGCGCCAGCT
TAAGACGCTAATCCCTAACTGCTGGCGGAAAAGATGTGACAGACGCGACGGCGACAAGCAAACATGCTGT
GCGACGCTGGCGATATCAAAATTGCTGTCTGCCAGGTGATCGCTGATGTACTGACAAGCCTCGCGTACCC
GATTATCCATCGGTGGATGGAGCGACTCGTTAATCGCTTCCATGCGCCGCAGTAACAATTGCTCAAGCAG
ATTTATCGCCAGCAGCTCCGAATAGCGCCCTTCCCCTTGCCCGGCGTTAATGATTTGCCCAAACAGGTCG
CTGAAATGCGGCTGGTGCGCTTCATCCGGGCGAAAGAACCCCGTATTGGCAAATATTGACGGCCAGTTAA
GCCATTCATGCCAGTAGGCGCGCGGACGAAAGTAAACCCACTGGTGATACCATTCGCGAGCCTCCGGATG
ACGACCGTAGTGATGAATCTCTCCTGGCGGGAACAGCAAAATATCACCCGGTCGGCAAACAAATTCTCGT
CCCTGATTTTTCACCACCCCCTGACCGCGAATGGTGAGATTGAGAATATAACCTTTCATTCCCAGCGGTC
GGTCGATAAAAAAATCGAGATAACCGTTGGCCTCAATCGGCGTTAAACCCGCCACCAGATGGGCATTAAA
CGAGTATCCCGGCAGCAGGGGATCATTTTGCGCTTCAGCCATACTTTTCATACTCCCGCCATTCAGAGAA
GAAACCAATTGTCCATATTGCATCAGACATTGCCGTCACTGCGTCTTTTACTGGCTCTTCTCGCTAACCA
AACCGGTAACCCCGCTTATTAAAAGCATTCTGTAACAAAGCGGGACCAAAGCCATGACAAAAACGCGTAA
CAAAAGTGTCTATAATCACGGCAGAAAAGTCCACATTGATTATTTGCACGGCGTCACACTTTGCTATGCC
ATAGCATTTTTATCCATAAGATTAGCGGATCCTACCTGACGCTTTTTATCGCAACTCTCTACTGTTTCTC
CATACCCGTTTTTTGGGCTAACAGGAGGAATTAACCATGATGGGCAGCAGCATGTCGGACTCAGAAGTCA
ATCAAGAAGCTAAGCCAGAGGTCAAGCCAGAAGTCAAGCCTGAGACTCACATCAATTTAAAGGTGTCCGA
TGGGTCTTCAGAGATCTTCTTCAAGATCAAAAAGACCACTCCTTTAAGAAGGCTGATGGAAGCGTTCGCT
AAAAGACAGGGTAAGGAAATGGACTCCTTAAGATTCTTGTACGACGGTATTAGAATTCAAGCTGATCAGA
CCCCTGAAGATTTGGACATGGAGGATAACGATATTATTGAGGCTCACAGAGAACAGATTGGTGGTCATAT
GATTAAGAAGATGGCGACTGAAGATCTGGATCGTTTTGGCGAAAAAATTATTGAAGGATTTCAGTTATCT
GACGACGATTTACGCGCTTTGCTTAGCCTGGAATCGGAAGAAGAATTGGAAAAGCTGTATTACGTCGCAC
GTAAAGTACGCAACCATTACTTTGGAAATCGCGTATTCCTGAACTGTTTTATCTACTTCAGCACATACTG
CAAAAACCAATGTGCGTTTTGCTATTATAACTGCAAAAACGAGATTAACCGCTATCGTTTGTCCCGCGAA
GAAATCAAAGAGACTTGCAAGGCCCTTAAAGGTGCGGGTTTCCATATGATTGATCTGACTATGGGGGAGG
ATCCCTATTATTACGAGGAACCTGATCGCTTCGTGGAGCTGGTCCAAATGGTTAAGAATGAGCTTGGACT
TCCAATCATGATTTCGCCAGGAGTAATGGATAATGCTACCCTTTTAAAAGCACGCGAAAAGGGAGCTAAT
TTCTTCGCCTTATATCAAGAAACCTATGATCAAGAGTTGTACGAGAAGTTGCGCGTAGGTCAGTCGTTCA
AGGGGCGCTACAATACTCGTCGTTTTGCTAAAGAACAAGGGTATTGCATTGAAGACGGTATCTTAACGGG
AGTCGGGAACGATATCGAGTCAACGATCAAATCTTTACGCGGCATGAAATCAAATGATCCCGACATGGTT
CGCGTGATGACTTTCTTACCCCAGGAAGGAACTCCCCTTGAGCGTTTTAAGGAAAATAGTAACCTGAGCG
AACTGAAAATCATTGCGATCTTGCGTCTGATCTTTCCGAAGTGCTTAATCCCCGCGTCGTTGGACCTGGA
AGGGATCGACGGGATGGTACACCGTCTTAACGCAGGTGCTAATATCGTGACTAGCATCCTTCCTAGTGAT
TCAAAACTTGAGGGAGTTGCTAACTACGATCGTGACCTGGAAGAGCGCGACCGCGACATTAAAAGCGTCA
TCAAGCGCCTTGAGGGAATGGGCATGGAACCAGCGCCACAGGCGGAATTCGAGACTGTACTGCGCTGCTA
ATAAGGAGGAAAAATGAAAACCATCTGCCTGATTGGTGGTAAATTGCAGGGTTTTGAGGCCGCGTATCTG
TCTAAAAAAGCCGATATGAAAGTAGTGGTTATCGACAAGAACCCCCAAGCTCTTATCCGCAATTACGCAG
ACGAGTTTCATTGTTTTGATGTTATCAAGGAACCAGAGAAACTTCTTGAAATCAGCAAAAATGTAGACGC
TATCTTGCCCGTCAACGAAAACTTAGAATGTATTAAATTCTTAAGTAGTGTAAAAGAGGAATTTTCTTGC
CCAGTACTGTTCGATTTTGAGGCTTACCGCATCTCGCGCGATAAGAAGAAATCGAAAGAGTATTTCCGTT
CCATCGGCATTCCGACACCGCAAGACAAACCTGGTCGTCCTCCATACTTCGTTAAGCCACCGTGCGAAAG
CTCGTCGGTTGGTGCTCGCATTATCTACGATGAAGAAGAACTGGGAGAATTGGAGCCCGGCATGCTGGTA
GAAGAGTATGTGGAAGGTGAGGTTATTTCACTTGAAGTAATCGGGGACGGTACCCACTTTGCAGTTGTTA
AAGAGACACTTATTCACATCGACCGCACCTATGACTGCCATATGGTAACTCCCCTGCCATCTGATTTGTC
TTTCCGTGAGATCAGCTATTCTTTAGCGGCCAACCTGCCTTTGAAGGGGATCATGGACGTTGAAGCAATT
TCGGGCCCGCAAGGTTTGAAGGTCATTGAAATTGATTCACGTTTCCCCTCCCAGACCCCCACAGCCGTGT
ATTATTCGTCGGGAGTGAATTTAATTGAGCTGTTGTTTCGTGCCTTTGGAGAAGGGGTGGAGGAAGTTAA
AACCCTTCCAGAGGACCGCTACTGTATCTACGAGCACCTGATGCTTGCAGAAAATGGGGCCCTGATCCCA
GTAGGTGAGCAGGTTCTGTCGATGGGGAATGACTATGGGAAATACTATGAAGAACCAGGAATTGAAATCT
TTTTATGTCGCGGAGAGGACCCCGTGTTTACGCTTGTCTTTTGGGGAAAGGACCGTGAGGAAGCCGAAAA
CAAAAAGCGCACTGGTTTGCTGATTTTGAAGGACCGCTTCGGGGCAGCCGTTTAAAATGGCAAAAATCGG
ATAAGAATAAAAATTTGCCCAAAGTAAAATTTGTTTAAAACAGAAAAAGGAGATAAAAAATGGCTTTGTT
GACTCCCGAGGACCTGGAGAACATTAACCGTCAACTTCACGAAGCCGATTCTACGGTACGTCGTGTGACT
GGGTTAGATATCAAGGGAGTTTGTAAAGATTTCTATGGGACTACTCCATGCTGTGAGAAGGTCGGTATCG
TCCCGGTAACTAGTGGCAACGGCATCATTGGCAACTTTTCTGAAAGTCTTCGTGCGATCACTGAGTACTT
TGGATTTGACTCATTCGTGACGACCATGCCAGACGTTAGTGGCTACTATGAGGCGGTCCGTAATGGAGCA
CAAATTATTCTTATGGCAGATGATAATACGTTTCTTGCACACAATTTAAAGAACGGCAAGATCGCTAATA
ATCAACCGTGTACCGGAATTATCTACGCGGAGATCGCCTCGCGCTATATGAAAGCCGATTCCAAAGATGT
GCTTGCCGTCGGGCTTGGAAAAGTGGGGTTTCCAGGCGCTGCACATTTGGTTAATAAGGGGTTTCGTGTG
TATGGGTACGACGCGGATAAGGCGTTGTTAGAAAAGACTGTATCAGACCTTGGGATCACACCTTTCGAGC
CTGAGAATCCCCGTCGCTTCTCAATCATTTTTGAGGCGACCCCGTGTGCTGATACAGTACCAGAGTCTGT
CATCAGCGACAATTGTGTCATCTCTACGCCCGGTATCCCTTGCGCGATCAGCCGTGAACTTCAAGAAAAA
TACGGGGTGGAGTTGATTATGGAACCTCTGGGTATTGGAACTGCTTCTATGCTGTATAGCATTTTGTAAA
GCTCGAGATCTGCAGCTGGTACCATATGGGAATTCGAAGCTTGGCTGTTTTGGCGGATGAGAGAAGATTT
TCAGCCTGATACAGATTAAATCAGAACGCAGAAGCGGTCTGATAAAACAGAATTTGCCTGGCGGCAGTAG
CGCGGTGGTCCCACCTGACCCCATGCCGAACTCAGAAGTGAAACGCCGTAGCGCCGATGGTAGTGTGGGG
TCTCCCCATGCGAGAGTAGGGAACTGCCAGGCATCAAATAAAACGAAAGGCTCAGTCGAAAGACTGGGCC
TTTCGTTTTATCTGTTGTTTGTCGGTGAACGCTCTCCTGAGTAGGACAAATCCGCCGGGAGCGGATTTGA
ACGTTGCGAAGCAACGGCCCGGAGGGTGGCGGGCAG
